>Addgene plasmid #200907 | pSL4393 (pClpX_Eco) | addgene full sequence | sequence record 393167 | Addgene NGS Result
CCGACGGAAGCGAGTTCGAGTCACCGAAAAAGAAGCGAAAAGTTGGCTCCGGAATGACCGACAAGCGGAA
GGACGGCTCTGGCAAGCTGCTGTACTGCAGCTTCTGCGGCAAATCTCAGCACGAGGTGCGGAAGCTGATC
GCCGGACCTAGCGTGTATATCTGTGATGAGTGCGTGGATCTGTGCAACGACATCATCCGGGAAGAAATCA
AGGAAGTGGCCCCTCACAGGGAGCGGAGCGCCCTGCCTACACCACATGAGATCAGAAATCACCTGGATGA
TTACGTGATCGGCCAGGAGCAGGCTAAAAAGGTCCTGGCCGTGGCCGTGTACAACCACTACAAGAGACTG
CGCAACGGCGACACCAGCAATGGCGTGGAGCTGGGCAAGAGCAACATCCTGCTGATTGGCCCTACCGGAA
GCGGAAAGACACTGCTGGCTGAAACCCTGGCCAGACTGCTGGACGTGCCTTTCACAATGGCCGACGCCAC
AACACTGACCGAGGCTGGCTACGTGGGCGAGGACGTGGAGAACATCATCCAGAAGCTGCTTCAGAAGTGT
GACTACGACGTGCAGAAAGCCCAGAGAGGCATCGTGTACATCGACGAGATCGATAAGATCAGCAGAAAGT
CCGACAACCCCAGCATCACCCGGGACGTGAGCGGCGAGGGCGTTCAGCAGGCCCTGCTGAAGCTGATCGA
GGGGACCGTGGCCGCTGTGCCCCCCCAGGGCGGAAGAAAGCACCCTCAGCAAGAGTTCCTGCAAGTGGAC
ACCAGCAAGATCCTGTTCATCTGCGGCGGCGCCTTCGCCGGCCTGGACAAAGTGATCTCCCACCGGGTGG
AGACAGGATCTGGAATCGGCTTCGGCGCCACCGTGAAGGCCAAGTCTGATAAAGCCAGCGAGGGCGAACT
GCTCGCTCAAGTGGAACCCGAGGACCTGATCAAGTTCGGCCTGATCCCTGAGTTCATCGGCAGACTGCCA
GTGGTGGCTACACTCAACGAGCTGAGCGAGGAAGCACTGATTCAGATCCTGAAAGAGCCTAAGAACGCCC
TGACCAAGCAGTACCAGGCCCTGTTTAACCTGGAAGGCGTGGACCTGGAATTTAGAGATGAGGCCCTCGA
CGCCATCGCCAAGAAGGCTATGGCCAGAAAGACCGGCGCTCGGGGCCTGAGAAGCATCGTGGAAGCCGCC
CTGCTGGATACAATGTACGACCTGCCCAGCATGGAAGATGTGGAAAAGGTCGTGATCGACGAGAGCGTTA
TCGACGGCCAGAGCAAGCCTCTGCTGATCTACGGCAAACCTGAAGCCCAGCAGGCTTCTGGCGAGTGAAT
CTAGAGGGCCCGTTTAAACCCGCTGATCAGCCTCGACTGTGCCTTCTAGTTGCCAGCCATCTGTTGTTTG
CCCCTCCCCCGTGCCTTCCTTGACCCTGGAAGGTGCCACTCCCACTGTCCTTTCCTAATAAAATGAGGAA
ATTGCATCGCATTGTCTGAGTAGGTGTCATTCTATTCTGGGGGGTGGGGTGGGGCAGGACAGCAAGGGGG
AGGATTGGGAAGACAATAGCAGGCATGCTGGGGATGCGGTGGGCTCTATGGCTTCTGAGGCGGAAAGAAC
CAGCTGGGGCTCTAGGGGGTATCCCC
[124 nt withheld, positions 1637-1760]
C
[91 nt withheld, positions 1762-1852]
A
[49 nt withheld, positions 1854-1902]
CCTTTGACGTTGGAGTCCACGTTCTTT
[37 nt withheld, positions 1930-1966]
ACCCTATCTCGGTCTATTCTTTTGATTTATAAGGGATTTTGCCGATTTCGGCCTATTGGTTAAAAAATGA
GCTGATTTAACAAAAATTTAACGCGAATTAATTCTGTGGAATGTGTGTCAGTTAGGGTGTGGAAAGTCCC
CAGGCTCCCCAGCAGGCAGAAGTATGCAAAGCATGCATCTCAATTAGTCAGCAACCAGGTGTGGAAAGTC
CCCAGGCTCCCCAGCAGGCAGAAGTATGCAAAGCATGCATCTCAATTAGTCAGCAACCATAGTCCCGCCC
CTAACTCCGCCCATCCCGCCCCTAACTCCGCCCAGTTCCGCCCATTCTCCGCCCCATGGCTGACTAATTT
TTTTTATTTATGCAGAGGCCGAGGCCGCCTCTGCCTCTGAGCTATTCCAGAAGTAGTGAGGAGGCTTTTT
TGGAGGCCTAGGCTTTTGCAAAAAGCTCCCGGGAGCTTGTATATCCATTTTCGGATCTGATCAAGAGACA
GGATGAGGATCGTTTCGCATGATTGAACAAGATGGATTGCACGCAGGTTCTCCGGCCGCTTGGGTGGAGA
GGCTATTCGGCTATGACTGGGCACAACAGACAATCGGCTGCTCTGATGCCGCCGTGTTCCGGCTGTCAGC
GCAGGGGCGCCCGGTTCTTTTTGTCAAGACCGACCTGTCCGGTGCCCTGAATGAACTGCAGGACGAGGCA
GCGCGGCTATCGTGGCTGGCCACGACGGGCGTTCCTTGCGCAGCTGTGCTCGACGTTGTCACTGAAGCGG
GAAGGGACTGGCTGCTATTGGGCGAAGTGCCGGGGCAGGATCTCCTGTCATCTCACCTTGCTCCTGCCGA
GAAAGTATCCATCATGGCTGATGCAATGCGGCGGCTGCATACGCTTGATCCGGCTACCTGCCCATTCGAC
CACCAAGCGAAACATCGCATCGAGCGAGCACGTACTCGGATGGAAGCCGGTCTTGTCGATCAGGATGATC
TGGACGAAGAGCATCAGGGGCTCGCGCCAGCCGAACTGTTCGCCAGGCTCAAGGCGCGCATGCCCGACGG
CGAGGATCTCGTCGTGACCCATGGCGATGCCTGCTTGCCGAATATCATGGTGGAAAATGGCCGCTTTTCT
GGATTCATCGACTGTGGCCGGCTGGGTGTGGCGGACCGCTATCAGGACATAGCGTTGGCTACCCGTGATA
TTGCTGAAGAGCTTGGCGGCGAATGGGCTGACCGCTTCCTCGTGCTTTACGGTATCGCCGCTCCCGATTC
GCAGCGCATCGCCTTCTATCGCCTTCTTGACGAGTTCTTCTGAGCGGGACTCTGGGGTTCGAAATGACCG
ACCAAGCGACGCCCAACCTGCCATCACGAGATTTCGATTCCACCGCCGCCTTCTATGAAAGGTTGGGCTT
CGGAATCGTTTTCCGGGACGCCGGCTGGATGATCCTCCAGCGCGGGGATCTCATGCTGGAGTTCTTCGCC
CACCCCAACTTGTTTATTGCAGCTTATAATGGTTACAAATAAAGCAATAGCATCACAAATTTCACAAATA
AAGCATTTTTTTCACTGCATTCTAGTTGTGGTTTGTCCAAACTCATCAATGTATCTTATCATGTCTGTAT
ACCGTCGACCTCTAGCTAGAGCTTGGCGTAATCATGGTCATAGCTGTTTCCTGTGTGAAATTGTTATCCG
CTCACAATTCCACACAACATACGAGCCGGAAGCATAAAGTGTAAAGCCTGGGGTGCCTAATGAGTGAGCT
AACTCACATTAATTGCGTTGCGCTCACTGCCCGCTTTCCAGTCGGGAAACCTGTCGTGCCAGCTGCATTA
ATGAATCGGCCAACGCGCGGGGAGAGGCGGTTTGCGTATTGGGCGCTCTTCCGCTTCCTCGCTCACTGAC
TCGCTGCGCTCGGTCGTTCGGCTGCGGCGAGCGGTATCAGCTCACTCAAAGGCGGTAATACGGTTATCCA
CAGAATCAGGGGATAACGCAGGAAAGAACATGTGAGCAAAAGGCCAGCAAAAGGCCAGGAACCGTAAAAA
GGCCGCGTTGCTGGCGTTTTTCCATAGGCTCCGCCCCCCTGACGAGCATCACAAAAATCGACGCTCAAGT
CAGAGGTGGCGAAACCCGACAGGACTATAAAGATACCAGGCGTTTCCCCCTGGAAGCTCCCTCGTGCGCT
CTCCTGTTCCGACCCTGCCGCTTACCGGATACCTGTCCGCCTTTCTCCCTTCGGGAAGCGTGGCGCTTTC
TCATAGCTCACGCTGTAGGTATCTCAGTTCGGTGTAGGTCGTTCGCTCCAAGCTGGGCTGTGTGCACGAA
CCCCCCGTTCAGCCCGACCGCTGCGCCTTATCCGGTAACTATCGTCTTGAGTCCAACCCGGTAAGACACG
ACTTATCGCCACTGGCAGCAGCCACTGGTAACAGGATTAGCAGAGCGAGGTATGTAGGCGGTGCTACAGA
GTTCTTGAAGTGGTGGCCTAACTACGGCTACACTAGAAGAACAGTATTTGGTATCTGCGCTCTGCTGAAG
CCAGTTACCTTCGGAAAAAGAGTTGGTAGCTCTTGATCCGGCAAACAAACCACCGCTGGTAGCGGTGGTT
TTTTTGTTTGCAAGCAGCAGATTACGCGCAGAAAAAAAGGATCTCAAGAAGATCCTTTGATCTTTTCTAC
GGGGTCTGACGCTCAGTGGAACGAAAACTCACGTTAAGGGATTTTGGTCATGAGATTATCAAAAAGGATC
TTCACCTAGATCCTTTTAAATTAAAAATGAAGTTTTAAATCAATCTAAAGTATATATGAGTAAACTTGGT
CTGACAGTTACCAATGCTTAATCAGTGAGGCACCTATCTCAGCGATCTGTCTATTTCGTTCATCCATAGT
TGCCTGACTCCCCGTCGTGTAGATAACTACGATACGGGAGGGCTTACCATCTGGCCCCAGTGCTGCAATG
ATACCGCGAGACCCACGCTCACCGGCTCCAGATTTATCAGCAATAAACCAGCCAGCCGGAAGGGCCGAGC
GCAGAAGTGGTCCTGCAACTTTATCCGCCTCCATCCAGTCTATTAATTGTTGCCGGGAAGCTAGAGTAAG
TAGTTCGCCAGTTAATAGTTTGCGCAACGTTGTTGCCATTGCTACAGGCATCGTGGTGTCACGCTCGTCG
TTTGGTATGGCTTCATTCAGCTCCGGTTCCCAACGATCAAGGCGAGTTACATGATCCCCCATGTTGTGCA
AAAAAGCGGTTAGCTCCTTCGGTCCTCCGATCGTTGTCAGAAGTAAGTTGGCCGCAGTGTTATCACTCAT
GGTTATGGCAGCACTGCATAATTCTCTTACTGTCATGCCATCCGTAAGATGCTTTTCTGTGACTGGTGAG
TACTCAACCAAGTCATTCTGAGAATAGTGTATGCGGCGACCGAGTTGCTCTTGCCCGGCGTCAATACGGG
ATAATACCGCGCCACATAGCAGAACTTTAAAAGTGCTCATCATTGGAAAACGTTCTTCGGGGCGAAAACT
CTCAAGGATCTTACCGCTGTTGAGATCCAGTTCGATGTAACCCACTCGTGCACCCAACTGATCTTCAGCA
TCTTTTACTTTCACCAGCGTTTCTGGGTGAGCAAAAACAGGAAGGCAAAATGCCGCAAAAAAGGGAATAA
GGGCGACACGGAAATGTTGAATACTCATACTCTTCCTTTTTCAATATTATTGAAGCATTTATCAGGGTTA
TTGTCTCATGAGCGGATACATATTTGAATGTATTTAGAAAAATAAACAAATAGGGGTTCCGCGCACATTT
CCCCGAAAAGTGCCACCTGACGTCGACGGATCGGGAGATCTCCCGATCCCCTATGGTGCACTCTCAGTAC
AATCTGCTCTGATGCCGCATAGTTAAGCCAGTATCTGCTCCCTGCTTGTGTGTTGGAGGTCGCTGAGTAG
TGCGCGAGCAAAATTTAAGCTACAACAAGGCAAGGCTTGACCGACAATTGCATGAAGAATCTGCTTAGGG
TTAGGCGTTTTGCGCTGCTTCGCGATGTACGGGCCAGATATACGCGTTGACATTGATTATTGACTAGTTA
TTAATAGTAATCAATTACGGGGTCATTAGTTCATAGCCCATATATGGAGTTCCGCGTTACATAACTTACG
GTAAATGGCCCGCCTGGCTGACCGCCCAACGACCCCCGCCCATTGACGTCAATAATGACGTATGTTCCCA
TAGTAACGCCAATAGGGACTTTCCATTGACGTCAATGGGTGGAGTATTTACGGTAAACTGCCCACTTGGC
AGTACATCAAGTGTATCATATGCCAAGTACGCCCCCTATTGACGTCAATGACGGTAAATGGCCCGCCTGG
CATTATGCCCAGTACATGACCTTATGGGACTTTCCTACTTGGCAGTACATCTACGTATTAGTCATCGCTA
TTACCATGGTGATGCGGTTTTGGCAGTACATCAATGGGCGTGGATAGCGGTTTGACTCACGGGGATTTCC
AAGTCTCCACCCCATTGACGTCAATGGGAGTTTGTTTTGGCACCAAAATCAACGGGACTTTCCAAAATGT
CGTAACAACTCCGCCCCATTGACGCAAATGGGCGGTAGGCGTGTACGGTGGGAGGTCTATATAAGCAGAG
CTCTCTGGCTAACTAGAGAACCCACTGCTTACTGGCTTATCGAAATTAATACGACTCACTATAGGGAGAC
CCAAGCTGGCTAGCGTTTAAACTTAAGCTTGGTACCGAGCTCGGATCCGCCACCATGGGCAAACGGACAG
Features (pLannotate 1.2.2; 20 found; start..end, strand, type, name):
     54..1325    +  CDS            clpX: CLPX_ECOLI - Also known as lopC. Experimental evidence at protein level: Swiss-Prot protein existence level 1. ATP-dependent specificity component of the Clp protease. Uses cycles of ATP binding and hydrolysis to unfold proteins and translocate them to the ClpP protease. It directs the protease to specific substrates both with and without the help of adapter proteins such as SspB. Participates in the final steps of RseA-sigma-E degradation, liberating sigma-E to induce the extracytoplasmic-stress response. It may bind to the lambda O substrate protein and present it to the ClpP protease in a f
   1367..1591    +  polyA_signal   bGH poly(A) signal: bovine growth hormone polyadenylation signal
   1595..1616    +  promoter       SV40 promoter (fragment): SV40 enhancer and early promoter
   1637..2065    +  rep_origin     f1 ori (sequence partly withheld): f1 bacteriophage origin of replication; arrow indicates direction of (+) strand synthesis
   2079..2408    +  promoter       SV40 promoter: SV40 enhancer and early promoter
   2475..3266    +  CDS            neo: KKA2_KLEPN - Also known as kan, nptII. Experimental evidence at protein level: Swiss-Prot protein existence level 1. Resistance to kanamycin, neomycin, paromomycin, ribostamycin, butirosin and gentamicin B. From Klebsiella pneumoniae.
   3290..3448    +  CDS            ble (fragment): BLE_KLEPN - Experimental evidence at protein level: Swiss-Prot protein existence level 1. Binding protein with a strong affinity to the bleomycin family of antibiotics. Binds to CL990; an antimitotic-antibiotic compound. From Klebsiella pneumoniae.
   3443..3564    +  polyA_signal   SV40 poly(A) signal: SV40 polyadenylation signal
   3637..3653    -  protein_bind   lac operator: The lac repressor binds to the lac operator to inhibit transcription in E. coli. This inhibition can be relieved by adding lactose or isopropyl-β-D-thiogalactopyranoside (IPTG). lac repressor encoded by lacI
   3661..3691    -  promoter       lac promoter: promoter for the E. coli lac operon
   3706..3727    -  protein_bind   CAP binding site: CAP binding activates transcription in the presence of cAMP. E. coli catabolite activator protein
   3740..3832    -  CDS            lacI (fragment): lac repressor; lacI; The lac repressor binds to the lac operator to inhibit transcription in E. coli. This inhibition can be relieved by adding lactose or isopropyl-β-D-thiogalactopyranoside (IPTG).
   4015..4603    -  rep_origin     ori: high-copy-number ColE1/pMB1/pBR322/pUC origin of replication
   4774..5634    -  CDS            AmpR: β-lactamase; bla; confers resistance to ampicillin, carbenicillin, and related antibiotics
   5635..5739    -  promoter       AmpR promoter: bla
   5798..5850    -  misc_feature   bom (fragment): basis of mobility region from pBR322
   6005..6384    +  enhancer       CMV enhancer: human cytomegalovirus immediate early enhancer
   6385..6588    +  promoter       CMV promoter: human cytomegalovirus (CMV) immediate early promoter
   6584..6617    +  LTR            5' LTR (truncated) (fragment): truncated 5' long terminal repeat (LTR) from HIV-1
   6633..6651    +  promoter       T7 promoter: promoter for bacteriophage T7 RNA polymerase
