[The description below was written by a language model from this plasmid's Addgene catalogue record and pLannotate feature annotations shown in this document.]
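Description:
pSL4393 (pClpX_Eco) is a 6.7 kb mammalian expression plasmid built on the pcDNA3.1 backbone that drives expression of a human codon-optimized version of the Escherichia coli ClpX protein. It is propagated in E. coli through a high-copy ColE1/pUC-type origin and selected with ampicillin via the β-lactamase gene and its own promoter. An f1 phage origin is also present, along with small remnants of lac regulatory sequence and other annotated fragments that are backbone carry-over rather than functional parts.

The expression cassette consists of the human cytomegalovirus immediate-early enhancer and promoter, followed by a T7 promoter, the ClpX coding sequence, and the bovine growth hormone polyadenylation signal. According to the catalogue entry, a nuclear localization signal is fused to the N terminus of the insert, directing the bacterial protein to the nucleus of human cells; the NLS is not separately annotated in the feature table, though the circular map leaves a short stretch upstream of the annotated clpX region where it would sit. ClpX is the ATP-dependent unfoldase of the Clp protease system, using ATP hydrolysis to unfold and translocate substrate proteins. A second cassette, with the SV40 early promoter driving the neomycin/kanamycin phosphotransferase gene and terminating in an SV40 polyadenylation signal, is the standard pcDNA3.1 marker that permits G418 selection in mammalian cells.

The plasmid was deposited with work on targeted DNA integration in human cells using CRISPR-associated transposases, where it serves to supply nuclear ClpX by transfection. The record does not spell out ClpX's precise role in that system.
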