Addgene plasmid #200907: pSL4393 (pClpX_Eco)
Purpose: Expresses human codon-optimized E. coli ClpX from a CMV promoter.
Depositing lab: Samuel H. Sternberg. Depositing organization: Columbia University. Publication: Targeted DNA integration in human cells without double-strand breaks using CRISPR-associated transposases. Lampe GD, King RT, Halpin-Healy TS, Klompe SE, Hogan MI, Vo PLH, Tang S, Chavez A, Sternberg SH. Nat Biotechnol. 2023 Mar 29. doi: 10.1038/s41587-023-01748-1. PubMed 36991112.
Backbone
  Vector backbone: pcDNA3.1
  Vector type: Mammalian Expression
Growth in bacteria
  Bacterial resistance: Ampicillin, 100 μg/mL
  Growth temperature: 37°C
  Growth strain: DH5alpha
  Copy number: High Copy
Gene/Insert
  Gene/Insert name: EcoClpX
  Species: Escherichia coli
  Tag / fusion protein: NLS (N terminal on insert)
  Cloning method: Gibson Cloning
Terms and licenses: Academic/Nonprofit Terms; Industry Terms: Not Available to Industry
How to cite: pSL4393 (pClpX_Eco) was a gift from Samuel H. Sternberg (Addgene plasmid # 200907 ; http://n2t.net/addgene:200907 ; RRID:Addgene_200907)
